>Addgene plasmid #168465 | pRD439 | depositor full sequence | sequence record 326596 | Full Sequence
GACGGATCGGGAGATCTCCCGATCCCCTATGGTGCACTCTCAGTACAATCTGCTCTGATGCCGCATAGTT
AAGCCAGTATCTGCTCCCTGCTTGTGTGTTGGAGGTCGCTGAGTAGTGCGCGAGCAAAATTTAAGCTACA
ACAAGGCAAGGCTTGACCGACAATTGCATGAAGAATCTGCTTAGGGTTAGGCGTTTTGCGCTGCTTCGCG
ATGTACGGGCCAGATATACGCGTTGACATTGATTATTGACTAGTTATTAATAGTAATCAATTACGGGGTC
ATTAGTTCATAGCCCATATATGGAGTTCCGCGTTACATAACTTACGGTAAATGGCCCGCCTGGCTGACCG
CCCAACGACCCCCGCCCATTGACGTCAATAATGACGTATGTTCCCATAGTAACGCCAATAGGGACTTTCC
ATTGACGTCAATGGGTGGAGTATTTACGGTAAACTGCCCACTTGGCAGTACATCAAGTGTATCATATGCC
AAGTACGCCCCCTATTGACGTCAATGACGGTAAATGGCCCGCCTGGCATTATGCCCAGTACATGACCTTA
TGGGACTTTCCTACTTGGCAGTACATCTACGTATTAGTCATCGCTATTACCATGGTGATGCGGTTTTGGC
AGTACATCAATGGGCGTGGATAGCGGTTTGACTCACGGGGATTTCCAAGTCTCCACCCCATTGACGTCAA
TGGGAGTTTGTTTTGGCACCAAAATCAACGGGACTTTCCAAAATGTCGTAACAACTCCGCCCCATTGACG
CAAATGGGCGGTAGGCGTGTACGGTGGGAGGTCTATATAAGCAGAGCTCTCCCTATCAGTGATAGAGATC
TCCCTATCAGTGATAGAGATCGTCGACGAGCTCGTTTAGTGAACCGTCAGATCGCCTGGAGACGCCATCC
ACGCTGTTTTGACCTCCATAGAAGACACCGGGACCGATCCAGCCTCCGGTGTAACGGCTAGCGCTACCGG
TCGCCACCATGCCAAAGAAGAAGAGGAAGGTAGGCATGGTGAGCAAGGGCGAGGAGCTGTTCACCGGGGT
GGTGCCCATCCTGGTCGAGCTGGACGGCGACGTAAACGGCCACAAGTTCAGCGTGTCCGGCGAGGGCGAG
GGCGATGCCACCTACGGCAAGCTGACCCTGAAGTTCATCTGCACCACCGGCAAGCTGCCCGTGCCCTGGC
CCACCCTCGTGACCACCCTGTCCTGGGGCGTGCAGTGCTTCGCCCGCTACCCCGACCACATGAAGCAGCA
CGACTTCTTCAAGTCCGCCATGCCCGAAGGCTACGTCCAGGAGCGCACCATCTTCTTCAAGGACGACGGC
AACTACAAGACCCGCGCCGAGGTGAAGTTCGAGGGCGACACCCTGGTGAACCGCATCGAGCTGAAGGGCA
TCGACTTCAAGGAGGACGGCAACATCCTGGGGCACAAGCTGGAGTACAACTACTTTAGCGACAACGTCTA
TATCACCGCCGACAAGCAGAAGAACGGCATCAAGGCCAACTTCAAGATCCGCCACAACATCGAGGACGGC
GGCGTGCAGCTCGCCGACCACTACCAGCAGAACACCCCCATCGGCGACGGCCCCGTGCTGCTGCCCGACA
ACCACTACCTGAGCACCCAGTCCAAGCTGAGCAAAGACCCCAACGAGAAGCGCGATCACATGGTCCTGCT
GGAGTTCGTGACCGCCGCCGGGATCACTCTCGGCATGGACGAGCTGTACAAGGCTGCCGTTAAATCTGGC
ACCAAAGCTAAACGTGCTCAGCGTCCGGCAAAATATAGCTACGTTGACGAAAACGGCGAAACTAAAACCT
GGACTGGCCAAGGCCGTACTCCAGCTGTAATCAAAAAAGCAATGGATGAGCAAGGTAAATCCCTCGACGA
TTTCCTGATCAAGCAACCGAAAAAGAAACGCAAAGTTGGGTAACTGATCATAATCAGCCATACCACATTT
GTAGAGGTTTTACTTGCTTTAAAAAACCTCCCACACCTCCCCCTGAACCTGAAACATAAAATGAATGCAA
TTGTTGTTGTTAACGCTATCCGGCCCGTTTAAACCCGCTGATCAGCCTCGACTGTGCCTTCTAGTTGCCA
GCCATCTGTTGTTTGCCCCTCCCCCGTGCCTTCCTTGACCCTGGAAGGTGCCACTCCCACTGTCCTTTCC
TAATAAAATGAGGAAATTGCATCGCATTGTCTGAGTAGGTGTCATTCTATTCTGGGGGGTGGGGTGGGGC
AGGACAGCAAGGGGGAGGATTGGGAAGACAATAGCAGGCATGCTGGGGATGCGGTGGGCTCTATGGCTTC
TGAGGCGGAAAGAACCAGCTGGGGCTCTAGGGGGTATCCCC
[124 nt withheld, positions 2352-2475]
C
[91 nt withheld, positions 2477-2567]
AGGGTGATGGTTCACGTACCTAGAAGTTCCTATTCCGAAGTTCCTATTCTCTAGAAAGTATAGGAACTTC
CTTGGCCAAAAAGCCTGAACTCACCGCGACGTGCTGGCGCGCCACCGAGTACAAGCCCACGGTGCGCCTC
GCCACCCGCGACGACGTCCCCCGGGCCGTACGCACCCTCGCCGCCGCGTTCGCCGACTACCCCGCCACGC
GCCACACCGTCGACCCGGACCGCCACATCGAGCGGGTCACCGAGCTGCAAGAACTCTTCCTCACGCGCGT
CGGGCTCGACATCGGCAAGGTGTGGGTCGCGGACGACGGCGCCGCGGTGGCGGTCTGGACCACGCCGGAG
AGCGTCGAAGCGGGGGCGGTGTTCGCCGAGATCGGCCCGCGCATGGCCGAGTTGAGCGGTTCCCGGCTGG
CCGCGCAGCAACAGATGGAAGGCCTCCTGGCGCCGCACCGGCCCAAGGAGCCCGCGTGGTTCCTGGCCAC
CGTCGGCGTCTCGCCCGACCACCAGGGCAAGGGTCTGGGCAGCGCCGTCGTGCTCCCCGGAGTGGAGGCG
GCCGAGCGCGCCGGGGTGCCCGCCTTCCTGGAGACCTCCGCGCCCCGCAACCTCCCCTTCTACGAGCGGC
TCGGCTTCACCGTCACCGCCGACGTCGAGGTGCCCGAAGGACCGCGCACCTGGTGCATGACCCGCAAGCC
CGGTGCCTGACCTAGGCACGTACTACGAGATTTCGATTCCACCGCCGCCTTCTATGAAAGGTTGGGCTTC
GGAATCGTTTTCCGGGACGCCGGCTGGATGATCCTCCAGCGCGGGGATCTCATGCTGGAGTTCTTCGCCC
ACCCCAACTTGTTTATTGCAGCTTATAATGGTTACAAATAAAGCAATAGCATCACAAATTTCACAAATAA
AGCATTTTTTTCACTGCATTCTAGTTGTGGTTTGTCCAAACTCATCAATGTATCTTATCATGTCTGTATA
CCGTCGACCTCTAGCTAGAGCTTGGCGTAATCATGGTCATAGCTGTTTCCTGTGTGAAATTGTTATCCGC
TCACAATTCCACACAACATACGAGCCGGAAGCATAAAGTGTAAAGCCTGGGGTGCCTAATGAGTGAGCTA
ACTCACATTAATTGCGTTGCGCTCACTGCCCGCTTTCCAGTCGGGAAACCTGTCGTGCCAGCTGCATTAA
TGAATCGGCCAACGCGCGGGGAGAGGCGGTTTGCGTATTGGGCGCTCTTCCGCTTCCTCGCTCACTGACT
CGCTGCGCTCGGTCGTTCGGCTGCGGCGAGCGGTATCAGCTCACTCAAAGGCGGTAATACGGTTATCCAC
AGAATCAGGGGATAACGCAGGAAAGAACATGTGAGCAAAAGGCCAGCAAAAGGCCAGGAACCGTAAAAAG
GCCGCGTTGCTGGCGTTTTTCCATAGGCTCCGCCCCCCTGACGAGCATCACAAAAATCGACGCTCAAGTC
AGAGGTGGCGAAACCCGACAGGACTATAAAGATACCAGGCGTTTCCCCCTGGAAGCTCCCTCGTGCGCTC
TCCTGTTCCGACCCTGCCGCTTACCGGATACCTGTCCGCCTTTCTCCCTTCGGGAAGCGTGGCGCTTTCT
CATAGCTCACGCTGTAGGTATCTCAGTTCGGTGTAGGTCGTTCGCTCCAAGCTGGGCTGTGTGCACGAAC
CCCCCGTTCAGCCCGACCGCTGCGCCTTATCCGGTAACTATCGTCTTGAGTCCAACCCGGTAAGACACGA
CTTATCGCCACTGGCAGCAGCCACTGGTAACAGGATTAGCAGAGCGAGGTATGTAGGCGGTGCTACAGAG
TTCTTGAAGTGGTGGCCTAACTACGGCTACACTAGAAGAACAGTATTTGGTATCTGCGCTCTGCTGAAGC
CAGTTACCTTCGGAAAAAGAGTTGGTAGCTCTTGATCCGGCAAACAAACCACCGCTGGTAGCGGTGGTTT
TTTTGTTTGCAAGCAGCAGATTACGCGCAGAAAAAAAGGATCTCAAGAAGATCCTTTGATCTTTTCTACG
GGGTCTGACGCTCAGTGGAACGAAAACTCACGTTAAGGGATTTTGGTCATGAGATTATCAAAAAGGATCT
TCACCTAGATCCTTTTAAATTAAAAATGAAGTTTTAAATCAATCTAAAGTATATATGAGTAAACTTGGTC
TGACAGTTACCAATGCTTAATCAGTGAGGCACCTATCTCAGCGATCTGTCTATTTCGTTCATCCATAGTT
GCCTGACTCCCCGTCGTGTAGATAACTACGATACGGGAGGGCTTACCATCTGGCCCCAGTGCTGCAATGA
TACCGCGAGACCCACGCTCACCGGCTCCAGATTTATCAGCAATAAACCAGCCAGCCGGAAGGGCCGAGCG
CAGAAGTGGTCCTGCAACTTTATCCGCCTCCATCCAGTCTATTAATTGTTGCCGGGAAGCTAGAGTAAGT
AGTTCGCCAGTTAATAGTTTGCGCAACGTTGTTGCCATTGCTACAGGCATCGTGGTGTCACGCTCGTCGT
TTGGTATGGCTTCATTCAGCTCCGGTTCCCAACGATCAAGGCGAGTTACATGATCCCCCATGTTGTGCAA
AAAAGCGGTTAGCTCCTTCGGTCCTCCGATCGTTGTCAGAAGTAAGTTGGCCGCAGTGTTATCACTCATG
GTTATGGCAGCACTGCATAATTCTCTTACTGTCATGCCATCCGTAAGATGCTTTTCTGTGACTGGTGAGT
ACTCAACCAAGTCATTCTGAGAATAGTGTATGCGGCGACCGAGTTGCTCTTGCCCGGCGTCAATACGGGA
TAATACCGCGCCACATAGCAGAACTTTAAAAGTGCTCATCATTGGAAAACGTTCTTCGGGGCGAAAACTC
TCAAGGATCTTACCGCTGTTGAGATCCAGTTCGATGTAACCCACTCGTGCACCCAACTGATCTTCAGCAT
CTTTTACTTTCACCAGCGTTTCTGGGTGAGCAAAAACAGGAAGGCAAAATGCCGCAAAAAAGGGAATAAG
GGCGACACGGAAATGTTGAATACTCATACTCTTCCTTTTTCAATATTATTGAAGCATTTATCAGGGTTAT
TGTCTCATGAGCGGATACATATTTGAATGTATTTAGAAAAATAAACAAATAGGGGTTCCGCGCACATTTC
CCCGAAAAGTGCCACCTGACGTC
Features (pLannotate 1.2.2; 23 found; start..end, strand, type, name):
     28..80      -  misc_feature   bom (fragment): basis of mobility region from pBR322
    235..614     +  enhancer       CMV enhancer: human cytomegalovirus immediate early enhancer
    615..818     +  promoter       CMV promoter: human cytomegalovirus (CMV) immediate early promoter
    820..839     +  promoter       PLtetO-1 promoter (fragment): modified phage lambda PL promoter with tet operator sites (Lutz and Bujard, 1997)
    841..860     +  promoter       PLtetO-1 promoter (fragment): modified phage lambda PL promoter with tet operator sites (Lutz and Bujard, 1997)
    868..901     +  promoter       TRE3GV promoter (fragment): 3rd-generation Tet-responsive promoter that can be activated by binding of Tet-On® 3G, optimized for retroviral and lentiviral vectors
   1016..1732    +  CDS            mTurquoise2: mTurquoise2 is a basic (constitutively fluorescent) cyan fluorescent protein published in 2012, derived from Aequorea victoria. It is reported to be a rapidly-maturing monomer with very low acid sensitivity.
   1733..1906    +  CDS            hns (fragment): HNS_ECOLI - Also known as bglY From Escherichia coli (strain K12).
   1935..2019    +  CDS            large T antigen (fragment): large T antigen from SV40 (simian virus 40)
   2082..2306    +  polyA_signal   bGH poly(A) signal: bovine growth hormone polyadenylation signal
   2310..2331    +  promoter       SV40 promoter (fragment): SV40 enhancer and early promoter
   2352..2585    +  rep_origin     f1 ori (fragment) (sequence partly withheld): f1 bacteriophage origin of replication; arrow indicates direction of (+) strand synthesis
   2590..2637    +  protein_bind   FRT: FLP-mediated recombination occurs in the 8-bp core sequence TCTAGAAA (Turan and Bode, 2011). FLP recombinase from the Saccharomyces cerevisiae 2μ plasmid
   2681..3277    +  CDS            PuroR: puromycin N-acetyltransferase; pac from Streptomyces alboniger; confers resistance to puromycin
   3293..3418    +  CDS            ble (fragment): BLE_KLEPN - Experimental evidence at protein level: Swiss-Prot protein existence level 1. Binding protein with a strong affinity to the bleomycin family of antibiotics. Binds to CL990; an antimitotic-antibiotic compound. From Klebsiella pneumoniae.
   3413..3534    +  polyA_signal   SV40 poly(A) signal: SV40 polyadenylation signal
   3607..3623    -  protein_bind   lac operator: The lac repressor binds to the lac operator to inhibit transcription in E. coli. This inhibition can be relieved by adding lactose or isopropyl-β-D-thiogalactopyranoside (IPTG). lac repressor encoded by lacI
   3631..3661    -  promoter       lac promoter: promoter for the E. coli lac operon
   3676..3697    -  protein_bind   CAP binding site: CAP binding activates transcription in the presence of cAMP. E. coli catabolite activator protein
   3710..3802    -  CDS            lacI (fragment): lac repressor; lacI; The lac repressor binds to the lac operator to inhibit transcription in E. coli. This inhibition can be relieved by adding lactose or isopropyl-β-D-thiogalactopyranoside (IPTG).
   3985..4573    -  rep_origin     ori: high-copy-number ColE1/pMB1/pBR322/pUC origin of replication
   4744..5604    -  CDS            AmpR: β-lactamase; bla; confers resistance to ampicillin, carbenicillin, and related antibiotics
   5605..5709    -  promoter       AmpR promoter: bla
