>Addgene plasmid #168465 | pRD439 | addgene full sequence | sequence record 331915 | Addgene NGS Result
GACGTCGACGGATCGGGAGATCTCCCGATCCCCTATGGTGCACTCTCAGTACAATCTGCTCTGATGCCGC
ATAGTTAAGCCAGTATCTGCTCCCTGCTTGTGTGTTGGAGGTCGCTGAGTAGTGCGCGAGCAAAATTTAA
GCTACAACAAGGCAAGGCTTGACCGACAATTGCATGAAGAATCTGCTTAGGGTTAGGCGTTTTGCGCTGC
TTCGCGATGTACGGGCCAGATATACGCGTTGACATTGATTATTGTCTAGTTATTAATAGTAATCAATTAC
GGGGTCATTAGTTCATAGCCCATATATGGAGTTCCGCGTTACATAACTTACGGTAAATGGCCCGCCTGGC
TGACCGCCCAACGACCCCCGCCCATTGACGTCAATAATGACGTATGTTCCCATAGTAACGCCAATAGGGA
CTTTCCATTGACGTCAATGGGTGGAGTATTTACGGTAAACTGCCCACTTGGCAGTACATCAAGTGTATCA
TATGCCAAGTACGCCCCCTATTGACGTCAATGACGGTAAATGGCCCGCCTGGCATTATGCCCAGTACATG
ACCTTATGGGACTTTCCTACTTGGCAGTACATCTACGTATTAGTCATCGCTATTACCATGGTGATGCGGT
TTTGGCAGTACATCAATGGGCGTGGATAGCGGTTTGACTCACGGGGATTTCCAAGTCTCCACCCCATTGA
CGTCAATGGGAGTTTGTTTTGGCACCAAAATCAACGGGACTTTCCAAAATGTCGTAACAACTCCGCCCCA
TTGACGCAAATGGGCGGTAGGCGTGTACGGTGGGAGGTCTATATAAGCAGAGCTCTCCCTATCAGTGATA
GAGATCTCCCTATCAGTGATAGAGATCGTCGACGAGCTCGTTTAGTGAACCGTCAGATCGCCTGGAGACG
CCATCCACGCTGTTTTGACCTCCATAGAAGACACCGGGACCGATCCAGCCTCCGGTGTAACGGCTAGCGC
TACCGGTCGCCACCATGCCAAAGAAGAAGAGGAAGGTAGGCATGGTGAGCAAGGGCGAGGAGCTGTTCAC
CGGGGTGGTGCCCATCCTGGTCGAGCTGGACGGCGACGTAAACGGCCACAAGTTCAGCGTGTCCGGCGAG
GGCGAGGGCGATGCCACCTACGGCAAGCTGACCCTGAAGTTCATCTGCACCACCGGCAAGCTGCCCGTGC
CCTGGCCCACCCTCGTGACCACCCTGTCCTGGGGCGTGCAGTGCTTCGCCCGCTACCCCGACCACATGAA
GCAGCACGACTTCTTCAAGTCCGCCATGCCCGAAGGCTACGTCCAGGAGCGCACCATCTTCTTCAAGGAC
GACGGCAACTACAAGACCCGCGCCGAGGTGAAGTTCGAGGGCGACACCCTGGTGAACCGCATCGAGCTGA
AGGGCATCGACTTCAAGGAGGACGGCAACATCCTGGGGCACAAGCTGGAGTACAACTACTTTAGCGACAA
CGTCTATATCACCGCCGACAAGCAGAAGAACGGCATCAAGGCCAACTTCAAGATCCGCCACAACATCGAG
GACGGCGGCGTGCAGCTCGCCGACCACTACCAGCAGAACACCCCCATCGGCGACGGCCCCGTGCTGCTGC
CCGACAACCACTACCTGAGCACCCAGTCCAAGCTGAGCAAAGACCCCAACGAGAAGCGCGATCACATGGT
CCTGCTGGAGTTCGTGACCGCCGCCGGGATCACTCTCGGCATGGACGAGCTGTACAAGGCTGCCGTTAAA
TCTGGCACCAAAGCTAAACGTGCTCAGCGTCCGGCAAAATATAGCTACGTTGACGAAAACGGCGAAACTA
AAACCTGGACTGGCCAAGGCCGTACTCCAGCTGTAATCAAAAAAGCAATGGATGAGCAAGGTAAATCCCT
CGACGATTTCCTGATCAAGCAACCGAAAAAGAAACGCAAAGTTGGGTAACTGATCATAATCAGCCATACC
ACATTTGTAGAGGTTTTACTTGCTTTAAAAAACCTCCCACACCTCCCCCTGAACCTGAAACATAAAATGA
ATGCAATTGTTGTTGTTAACGCTATCCGGCCCGTTTAAACCCGCTGATCAGCCTCGACTGTGCCTTCTAG
TTGCCAGCCATCTGTTGTTTGCCCCTCCCCCGTGCCTTCCTTGACCCTGGAAGGTGCCACTCCCACTGTC
CTTTCCTAATAAAATGAGGAAATTGCATCGCATTGTCTGAGTAGGTGTCATTCTATTCTGGGGGGTGGGG
TGGGGCAGGACAGCAAGGGGGAGGATTGGGAAGACAATAGCAGGCATGCTGGGGATGCGGTGGGCTCTAT
GGCTTCTGAGGCGGAAAGAACCAGCTGGGGCTCTAGGGGGTATCCCC
[124 nt withheld, positions 2358-2481]
C
[91 nt withheld, positions 2483-2573]
AGGGTGATGGTTCACGTACCTAGAAGTTCCTATTCCGAAGTTCCTATTCTCTAGAAAGTATAGGAACTTC
CTTGGCCAAAAAGCCTGAACTCACCGCGACGTGCTGGCGCGCCACCGAGTACAAGCCCACGGTGCGCCTC
GCCACCCGCGACGACGTCCCCCGGGCCGTACGCACCCTCGCCGCCGCGTTCGCCGACTACCCCGCCACGC
GCCACACCGTCGACCCGGACCGCCACATCGAGCGGGTCACCGAGCTGCAAGAACTCTTCCTCACGCGCGT
CGGGCTCGACATCGGCAAGGTGTGGGTCGCGGACGACGGCGCCGCGGTGGCGGTCTGGACCACGCCGGAG
AGCGTCGAAGCGGGGGCGGTGTTCGCCGAGATCGGCCCGCGCATGGCCGAGTTGAGCGGTTCCCGGCTGG
CCGCGCAGCAACAGATGGAAGGCCTCCTGGCGCCGCACCGGCCCAAGGAGCCCGCGTGGTTCCTGGCCAC
CGTCGGCGTCTCGCCCGACCACCAGGGCAAGGGTCTGGGCAGCGCCGTCGTGCTCCCCGGAGTGGAGGCG
GCCGAGCGCGCCGGGGTGCCCGCCTTCCTGGAGACCTCCGCGCCCCGCAACCTCCCCTTCTACGAGCGGC
TCGGCTTCACCGTCACCGCCGACGTCGAGGTGCCCGAAGGACCGCGCACCTGGTGCATGACCCGCAAGCC
CGGTGCCTGACCTAGGCACGTACTACGAGATTTCGATTCCACCGCCGCCTTCTATGAAAGGTTGGGCTTC
GGAATCGTTTTCCGGGACGCCGGCTGGATGATCCTCCAGCGCGGGGATCTCATGCTGGAGTTCTTCGCCC
ACCCCAACTTGTTTATTGCAGCTTAAATGGTTACAAATAAAGCAATAGCATCACAAATTTCACAAATAAA
GCATTTTTTTCACTGCATTCTAGTTGTGGTTTGTCCAAACTCATCAATGTATCTTATCATGTCTGTATAC
CGTCGACCTCTAGCTAGAGCTTGGCGTAATCATGGTCATAGCTGTTTCCTGTGTGAAATTGTTATCCGCT
CACAATTCCACACAACATACGAGCCGGAAGCATAAAGTGTAAAGCCTGGGGTGCCTAATGAGTGAGCTAA
CTCACATTAATTGCGTTGCGCTCACTGCCCGCTTTCCAGTCGGGAAACCTGTCGTGCCAGCTGCATTAAT
GAATCGGCCAACGCGCGGGGAGAGGCGGTTTGCGTATTGGGCGCTCTTCCGCTTCCTCGCTCACTGACTC
GCTGCGCTCGGTCGTTCGGCTGCGGCGAGCGGTATCAGCTCACTCAAAGGCGGTAATACGGTTATCCACA
GAATCAGGGGATAACGCAGGAAAGAACATGTGAGCAAAAGGCCAGCAAAAGGCCAGGAACCGTAAAAAGG
CCGCGTTGCTGGCGTTTTTCCATAGGCTCCGCCCCCCTGACGAGCATCACAAAAATCGACGCTCAAGTCA
GAGGTGGCGAAACCCGACAGGACTATAAAGATACCAGGCGTTTCCCCCTGGAAGCTCCCTCGTGCGCTCT
CCTGTTCCGACCCTGCCGCTTACCGGATACCTGTCCGCCTTTCTCCCTTCGGGAAGCGTGGCGCTTTCTC
ATAGCTCACGCTGTAGGTATCTCAGTTCGGTGTAGGTCGTTCGCTCCAAGCTGGGCTGTGTGCACGAACC
CCCCGTTCAGCCCGACCGCTGCGCCTTATCCGGTAACTATCGTCTTGAGTCCAACCCGGTAAGACACGAC
TTATCGCCACTGGCAGCAGCCACTGGTAACAGGATTAGCAGAGCGAGGTATGTAGGCGGTGCTACAGAGT
TCTTGAAGTGGTGGCCTAACTACGGCTACACTAGAAGAACAGTATTTGGTATCTGCGCTCTGCTGAAGCC
AGTTACCTTCGGAAAAAGAGTTGGTAGCTCTTGATCCGGCAAACAAACCACCGCTGGTAGCGGTGGTTTT
TTTGTTTGCAAGCAGCAGATTACGCGCAGAAAAAAAGGATCTCAAGAAGATCCTTTGATCTTTTCTACGG
GGTCTGACGCTCAGTGGAACGAAAACTCACGTTAAGGGATTTTGGTCATGAGATTATCAAAAAGGATCTT
CACCTAGATCCTTTTAAATTAAAAATGAAGTTTTAAATCAATCTAAAGTATATATGAGTAAACTTGGTCT
GACAGTTACCAATGCTTAATCAGTGAGGCACCTATCTCAGCGATCTGTCTATTTCGTTCATCCATAGTTG
CCTGACTCCCCGTCGTGTAGATAACTACGATACGGGAGGGCTTACCATCTGGCCCCAGTGCTGCAATGAT
ACCGCGAGACCCACGCTCACCGGCTCCAGATTTATCAGCAATAAACCAGCCAGCCGGAAGGGCCGAGCGC
AGAAGTGGTCCTGCAACTTTATCCGCCTCCATCCAGTCTATTAATTGTTGCCGGGAAGCTAGAGTAAGTA
GTTCGCCAGTTAATAGTTTGCGCAACGTTGTTGCCATTGCTACAGGCATCGTGGTGTCACGCTCGTCGTT
TGGTATGGCTTCATTCAGCTCCGGTTCCCAACGATCAAGGCGAGTTACATGATCCCCCATGTTGTGCAAA
AAAGCGGTTAGCTCCTTCGGTCCTCCGATCGTTGTCAGAAGTAAGTTGGCCGCAGTGTTATCACTCATGG
TTATGGCAGCACTGCATAATTCTCTTACTGTCATGCCATCCGTAAGATGCTTTTCTGTGACTGGTGAGTA
CTCAACCAAGTCATTCTGAGAATAGTGTATGCGGCGACCGAGTTGCTCTTGCCCGGCGTCAATACGGGAT
AATACCGCGCCACATAGCAGAACTTTAAAAGTGCTCATCATTGGAAAACGTTCTTCGGGGCGAAAACTCT
CAAGGATCTTACCGCTGTTGAGATCCAGTTCGATGTAACCCACTCGTGCACCCAACTGATCTTCAGCATC
TTTTACTTTCACCAGCGTTTCTGGGTGAGCAAAAACAGGAAGGCAAAATGCCGCAAAAAAGGGAATAAGG
GCGACACGGAAATGTTGAATACTCATACTCTTCCTTTTTCAATATTATTGAAGCATTTATCAGGGTTATT
GTCTCATGAGCGGATACATATTTGAATGTATTTAGAAAAATAAACAAATAGGGGTTCCGCGCACATTTCC
CCGAAAAGTGCCACCT
Features (pLannotate 1.2.2; 23 found; start..end, strand, type, name):
     34..86      -  misc_feature   bom (fragment): basis of mobility region from pBR322
    317..620     +  enhancer       CMV enhancer: human cytomegalovirus immediate early enhancer
    621..824     +  promoter       CMV promoter: human cytomegalovirus (CMV) immediate early promoter
    826..845     +  promoter       PLtetO-1 promoter (fragment): modified phage lambda PL promoter with tet operator sites (Lutz and Bujard, 1997)
    847..866     +  promoter       PLtetO-1 promoter (fragment): modified phage lambda PL promoter with tet operator sites (Lutz and Bujard, 1997)
    874..907     +  promoter       TRE3GV promoter (fragment): 3rd-generation Tet-responsive promoter that can be activated by binding of Tet-On® 3G, optimized for retroviral and lentiviral vectors
   1022..1738    +  CDS            mTurquoise2: mTurquoise2 is a basic (constitutively fluorescent) cyan fluorescent protein published in 2012, derived from Aequorea victoria. It is reported to be a rapidly-maturing monomer with very low acid sensitivity.
   1739..1912    +  CDS            hns (fragment): HNS_ECOLI - Also known as bglY From Escherichia coli (strain K12).
   1941..2025    +  CDS            large T antigen (fragment): large T antigen from SV40 (simian virus 40)
   2088..2312    +  polyA_signal   bGH poly(A) signal: bovine growth hormone polyadenylation signal
   2316..2337    +  promoter       SV40 promoter (fragment): SV40 enhancer and early promoter
   2358..2591    +  rep_origin     f1 ori (fragment) (sequence partly withheld): f1 bacteriophage origin of replication; arrow indicates direction of (+) strand synthesis
   2596..2643    +  protein_bind   FRT: FLP-mediated recombination occurs in the 8-bp core sequence TCTAGAAA (Turan and Bode, 2011). FLP recombinase from the Saccharomyces cerevisiae 2μ plasmid
   2687..3283    +  CDS            PuroR: puromycin N-acetyltransferase; pac from Streptomyces alboniger; confers resistance to puromycin
   3299..3424    +  CDS            ble (fragment): BLE_KLEPN - Experimental evidence at protein level: Swiss-Prot protein existence level 1. Binding protein with a strong affinity to the bleomycin family of antibiotics. Binds to CL990; an antimitotic-antibiotic compound. From Klebsiella pneumoniae.
   3419..3548    +  polyA_signal   SV40 poly(A) signal: SV40 polyadenylation signal
   3612..3628    -  protein_bind   lac operator: The lac repressor binds to the lac operator to inhibit transcription in E. coli. This inhibition can be relieved by adding lactose or isopropyl-β-D-thiogalactopyranoside (IPTG). lac repressor encoded by lacI
   3636..3666    -  promoter       lac promoter: promoter for the E. coli lac operon
   3681..3702    -  protein_bind   CAP binding site: CAP binding activates transcription in the presence of cAMP. E. coli catabolite activator protein
   3715..3807    -  CDS            lacI (fragment): lac repressor; lacI; The lac repressor binds to the lac operator to inhibit transcription in E. coli. This inhibition can be relieved by adding lactose or isopropyl-β-D-thiogalactopyranoside (IPTG).
   3990..4578    -  rep_origin     ori: high-copy-number ColE1/pMB1/pBR322/pUC origin of replication
   4749..5609    -  CDS            AmpR: β-lactamase; bla; confers resistance to ampicillin, carbenicillin, and related antibiotics
   5610..5714    -  promoter       AmpR promoter: bla
