[The description below was written by a language model from this plasmid's Addgene catalogue record and pLannotate feature annotations shown in this document.]
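Description:
pRD439 is a mammalian expression and site-specific integration plasmid built on a modified Invitrogen pcDNA5/FRT/TO backbone. It is designed to place a fluorescent DNA label into the genome of eukaryotic cell lines carrying the Flp-In/T-REx system. In E. coli it replicates from a high-copy ColE1/pUC-type origin and is selected with ampicillin through the bla gene. Two nearly identical full-length sequence records (about 5.7 kb) give the same annotated layout.

The payload is a synthetic 942 bp fusion, NLS-mTurquoise2-H-NSdbd-NLS, also called mTq2 HI-NESS. It joins the cyan fluorescent protein mTurquoise2 to a fragment of the E. coli nucleoid-associated protein H-NS, corresponding to its DNA-binding domain, and is flanked by nuclear localisation signals. The C-terminal signal is annotated as an SV40 large T antigen fragment. Expression is driven by the CMV enhancer/promoter and terminated by the bGH polyadenylation signal. Short tet operator matches lie just downstream of the promoter. This is the arrangement that lets Tet repressor hold transcription off in T-REx host cells until tetracycline or doxycycline is added.

Downstream lies an FRT site followed directly by a puromycin N-acetyltransferase coding sequence and an SV40 poly(A) signal, with no complete promoter annotated upstream of it. The depositor notes that the puromycin gene was added to the backbone. In Flp-In vectors of this design, Flp-mediated recombination at the genomic FRT site places the resistance gene behind a resident promoter, so selection favours correctly integrated clones. The resulting lines carry an inducible, genetically encoded label for visualising DNA in live cells.
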