Addgene plasmid #168465: pRD439
Purpose: For the insertion pf NLS-mTurquoise2-H-NSdbd-NLS into the chromosome of a eukaryotic cell line carrying the Flp-IN/T-Rex system
Depositing lab: Remus Dame. Depositing organization: Leiden University. Publication: HI-NESS: a family of genetically encoded DNA labels based on a bacterial nucleoid-associated protein. Rashid FM, Mahlandt E, van der Vaart M, Boer DEC, Varela Alvarez M, Henneman B, Brocken DJW, Voskamp P, Blok AJ, Shimizu TS, Meijer AH, Luijsterburg MS, Goedhart J, Cremazy FGE, Dame RT. Nucleic Acids Res. 2021 Nov 4. pii: 6414584. doi: 10.1093/nar/gkab993. PubMed 34734265.
Backbone
  Vector backbone: pcDNA5/FRT/TO
  Backbone manufacturer: Invitrogen
  Backbone size w/o insert (bp): 4798
  Vector type: Mammalian Expression
  Selectable markers: Puromycin
Growth in bacteria
  Bacterial resistance: Ampicillin, 100 μg/mL
  Growth temperature: 37°C
  Growth strain: DH5alpha
  Copy number: High Copy
Gene/Insert
  Gene/Insert name: NLS-mTurquoise2-H-NSdbd-NLS (alt name: mTq2 HI-NESS)
  Species: Synthetic
  Insert size (bp): 942
  Promoter: CMV promoter
  Cloning method: Gibson Cloning
Terms and licenses: Academic/Nonprofit Terms; Industry Terms: Not Available to Industry
Depositor comments: The pcDNA5/FRT/TO backbone has been modified by the addition of a Puromycin resistance gene (Luijsterburg lab, LUMC, Leiden, The Netherlands).
How to cite: pRD439 was a gift from Remus Dame (Addgene plasmid # 168465 ; http://n2t.net/addgene:168465 ; RRID:Addgene_168465)
